>Addgene plasmid #228268 | SJZ7 | addgene full sequence | sequence record 453988 | Addgene NGS Result
GACGTCATTTAGGTGACACTATAGAGCGGCCGCCAGCTGAAGCATCGTACGCCGCTGGTCGACGGATCGG
TGACGGTGCCGGCTTAATTAACCCTAGGTGAGGCGCGCCTAGGGATAACAGGGTAATGAGCTCGATCCAC
TAGTGGCCTATGCCCGCGGCCTATAGTGAGTCGTATTAGTTAACTTTTCCATAGGCTCCGCCCCCCTGAC
GAGCATCACAAAAATCGACGCTCAAGTCAGAGGTGGCGAAACCCGACAGGACTATAAAGATACCAGGCGT
TTCCCCCTGGAAGCTCCCTCGTGCGCTCTCCTGTTCCGACCCTGCCGCTTACCGGATACCTGTCCGCCTT
TCTCCCTTCGGGAAGCGTGGCGCTTTCTCATAGCTCACGCTGTAGGTATCTCAGTTCGGTGTAGGTCGTT
CGCTCCAAGCTGGGCTGTGTGCACGAACCCCCCGTTCAGCCCGACCGCTGCGCCTTATCCGGTAACTATC
GTCTTGAGTCCAACCCGGTAAGACACGACTTATCGCCACTGGCAGCAGCCACTGGTAACAGGATTAGCAG
AGCGAGGTATGTAGGCGGTGCTACAGAGTTCTTGAAGTGGTGGCCTAACTACGGCTACACTAGAAGAACA
GTATTTGGTATCTGCGCTCTGCTGAAGCCAGTTACCTTCGGAAAAAGAGTTGGTAGCTCTTGATCCGGCA
AACAAACCACCGCTGGTAGCGGTGGTTTTTTTGTTTGCAAGCAGCAGATTACGCGCAGAAAAAAAGGATC
TCAAGAAGATCCTTTGATCTTTTCTACGGGGTCTGACGCTCAGTGGAACGAAAACTCACGTTAAGGGATT
TTGGTCATGAGATTATCAAAAAGGATCTTCACCTAGATCCTTTTAAATTAAAAATGAAGTTTTAAATCAA
TCTAAAGTATATATGAGTAAACTTGGTCTGACAGTTACCAATGCTTAATCAGTGAGGCACCTATCTCAGC
GATCTGTCTATTTCGTTCATCCATAGTTGCCTGACTCCCCGTCGTGTAGATAACTACGATACGGGAGGGC
TTACCATCTGGCCCCAGTGCTGCAATGATACCGCGAGACCCACGCTCACCGGCTCCAGATTTATCAGCAA
TAAACCAGCCAGCCGGAAGGGCCGAGCGCAGAAGTGGTCCTGCAACTTTATCCGCCTCCATCCAGTCTAT
TAATTGTTGCCGGGAAGCTAGAGTAAGTAGTTCGCCAGTTAATAGTTTGCGCAACGTTGTTGCCATTGCT
ACAGGCATCGTGGTGTCACGCTCGTCGTTTGGTATGGCTTCATTCAGCTCCGGTTCCCAACGATCAAGGC
GAGTTACATGATCCCCCATGTTGTGCAAAAAAGCGGTTAGCTCCTTCGGTCCTCCGATCGTTGTCAGAAG
TAAGTTGGCCGCAGTGTTATCACTCATGGTTATGGCAGCACTGCATAATTCTCTTACTGTCATGCCATCC
GTAAGATGCTTTTCTGTGACTGGTGAGTACTCAACCAAGTCATTCTGAGAATAGTGTATGCGGCGACCGA
GTTGCTCTTGCCCGGCGTCAATACGGGATAATACCGCGCCACATAGCAGAACTTTAAAAGTGCTCATCAT
TGGAAAACGTTCTTCGGGGCGAAAACTCTCAAGGATCTTACCGCTGTTGAGATCCAGTTCGATGTAACCC
ACTCGTGCACCCAACTGATCTTCAGCATCTTTTACTTTCACCAGCGTTTCTGGGTGAGCAAAAACAGGAA
GGCAAAATGCCGCAAAAAAGGGAATAAGGGCGACACGGAAATGTTGAATACTCATACTCTTCCTTTTTCA
ATATTATTGAAGCATTTATCAGGGTTATTGTCTCATGAGCGGATACATATTTGAATGTATTTAGAAAAAT
AAACAAATAGGGGTTCCGCG
Features (pLannotate 1.2.2; 5 found; start..end, strand, type, name):
      7..25      +  promoter       SP6 promoter: promoter for bacteriophage SP6 RNA polymerase
    160..178     -  promoter       T7 promoter: promoter for bacteriophage T7 RNA polymerase
    186..774     -  rep_origin     ori: high-copy-number ColE1/pMB1/pBR322/pUC origin of replication
    945..1805    -  CDS            AmpR: β-lactamase; bla; confers resistance to ampicillin, carbenicillin, and related antibiotics
   1806..1910    -  promoter       AmpR promoter: bla
