[The description below was written by a language model from this plasmid's Addgene catalogue record and pLannotate feature annotations shown in this document.]
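Description:
SJZ7 is a very small empty plasmid backbone, catalogued as a bacterial vector with no insert, that comes from a set of template plasmids developed for deleting multiple genes in the yeast Saccharomyces cerevisiae. In the full sequence record of about 1.9 kb, nearly everything is devoted to maintenance in E. coli. A high-copy ColE1/pUC-type origin of replication provides propagation, and the β-lactamase gene (AmpR), driven by its own bla promoter, confers ampicillin resistance for selection.

The only other annotated elements are an SP6 promoter and a T7 promoter. They face each other across a short region of roughly 130 bp, which presumably serves as the cloning or cassette-insertion site. These phage promoters also commonly serve as universal primer-binding sites for sequencing or amplifying whatever is placed between them.

The catalogue lists the vector backbone as "ClhN-URA3", but the feature table shows no URA3 marker, no other yeast selectable marker and no yeast replication origin. The annotated sequence is also too short to contain such a cassette. SJZ7 therefore appears to be the minimal bacterial scaffold, either derived from that parent or used to build marker-bearing templates, rather than a yeast-selectable plasmid itself. The record does not spell out this relationship.

Its likely use is as a compact chassis into which selection-marker cassettes are cloned. This would produce PCR templates for gene-deletion modules in yeast, with the small size minimising unnecessary vector sequence.
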