Addgene plasmid #228268: SJZ7
Purpose: (Empty Backbone) Plasmid backbone
Depositing lab: Zhiping Xie. Depositing organization: Shanghai Jiao Tong University. Publication: Template plasmids optimized for deletion of multiple genes in yeast Saccharomyces cerevisiae. Feng Y-H, Song J-Z, Zhu J, Xie Z. Microbiol Spectr. 2024 Oct 10:e0132024. doi: 10.1128/spectrum.01320-24. PubMed 39387598.
Backbone
  Vector backbone: ClhN-URA3
  Vector type: Bacterial Expression
Growth in bacteria
  Bacterial resistance: Ampicillin, 100 μg/mL
  Growth temperature: 37°C
  Growth strain: DH5alpha
  Copy number: High Copy
Gene/Insert
  Gene/Insert name: None
Terms and licenses: Academic/Nonprofit Terms; Industry Terms: Not Available to Industry
How to cite: SJZ7 was a gift from Zhiping Xie (Addgene plasmid # 228268 ; http://n2t.net/addgene:228268 ; RRID:Addgene_228268)
